>Addgene plasmid #19702 | pgLAP1 | depositor full sequence | sequence record 9330 | Author sequence
GACGGATCGGGAGATCTCCCGATCCCCTATGGTGCACTCTCAGTACAATCTGCTCTGATGCCGCATAGTT
AAGCCAGTATCTGCTCCCTGCTTGTGTGTTGGAGGTCGCTGAGTAGTGCGCGAGCAAAATTTAAGCTACA
ACAAGGCAAGGCTTGACCGACAATTGCATGAAGAATCTGCTTAGGGTTAGGCGTTTTGCGCTGCTTCGCG
ATGTACGGGCCAGATATACGCGTTGACATTGATTATTGACTAGTTATTAATAGTAATCAATTACGGGGTC
ATTAGTTCATAGCCCATATATGGAGTTCCGCGTTACATAACTTACGGTAAATGGCCCGCCTGGCTGACCG
CCCAACGACCCCCGCCCATTGACGTCAATAATGACGTATGTTCCCATAGTAACGCCAATAGGGACTTTCC
ATTGACGTCAATGGGTGGAGTATTTACGGTAAACTGCCCACTTGGCAGTACATCAAGTGTATCATATGCC
AAGTACGCCCCCTATTGACGTCAATGACGGTAAATGGCCCGCCTGGCATTATGCCCAGTACATGACCTTA
TGGGACTTTCCTACTTGGCAGTACATCTACGTATTAGTCATCGCTATTACCATGGTGATGCGGTTTTGGC
AGTACATCAATGGGCGTGGATAGCGGTTTGACTCACGGGGATTTCCAAGTCTCCACCCCATTGACGTCAA
TGGGAGTTTGTTTTGGCACCAAAATCAACGGGACTTTCCAAAATGTCGTAACAACTCCGCCCCATTGACG
CAAATGGGCGGTAGGCGTGTACGGTGGGAGGTCTATATAAGCAGAGCTCTCCCTATCAGTGATAGAGATC
TCCCTATCAGTGATAGAGATCGTCGACGAGCTCGTTTAGTGAACCGTCAGATCGCCTGGAGACGCCATCC
ACGCTGTTTTGACCTCCATAGAAGACACCGGGACCGATCCAGCCTCCGGACTCTAGCGTTTAAACTTAAG
ATGGTGAGCAAGGGCGAGGAGCTGTTCACCGGGGTGGTGCCCATCCTGGTCGAGCTGGACGGCGACGTAA
ACGGCCACAAGTTCAGCGTGTCCGGCGAGGGCGAGGGCGATGCCACCTACGGCAAGCTGACCCTGAAGTT
CATCTGCACCACCGGCAAGCTGCCCGTGCCCTGGCCCACCCTCGTGACCACCCTGACCTACGGCGTGCAG
TGCTTCAGCCGCTACCCCGACCACATGAAGCAGCACGACTTCTTCAAGTCCGCCATGCCCGAAGGCTACG
TCCAGGAGCGCACCATCTTCTTCAAGGACGACGGCAACTACAAGACCCGCGCCGAGGTGAAGTTCGAGGG
CGACACCCTGGTGAACCGCATCGAGCTGAAGGGCATCGACTTCAAGGAGGACGGCAACATCCTGGGGCAC
AAGCTGGAGTACAACTACAACAGCCACAACGTCTATATCATGGCCGACAAGCAGAAGAACGGCATCAAGG
TGAACTTCAAGATCCGCCACAACATCGAGGACGGCAGCGTGCAGCTCGCCGACCACTACCAGCAGAACAC
CCCCATCGGCGACGGCCCCGTGCTGCTGCCCGACAACCACTACCTGAGCACCCAGTCCGCCCTGAGCAAA
GACCCCAACGAGAAGCGCGATCACATGGTCCTGCTGGAGTTCGTGACCGCCGCCGGGATCACTCTCGGCA
TGGACGAGCTGTACAAGGGCGGGGGCGGGGAGAATCTTTATTTTCAGGGCGGCGGGGGCGGGAAAGAAAC
CGCTGCTGCTAAATTCGAACGCCAGCACATGGACAGCGGAGGTGGAGGTATTAACTATAACGGTCATCAA
ACAAGTTTGTACAAAAAAGCTGAACGAGAAACGTAAAATGATATAAATATCAATATATTAAATTAGATTT
TGCATAAAAAACAGACTACATAATACTGTAAAACACAACATATCCAGTCACTATGGCGGCCGCATTAGGC
ACCCCAGGCTTTACACTTTATGCTTCCGGCTCGTATAATGTGTGGATTTTGAGTTAGGATCCGTCGAGAT
TTTCAGGAGCTAAGGAAGCTAAAATGGAGAAAAAAATCACTGGATATACCACCGTTGATATATCCCAATG
GCATCGTAAAGAACATTTTGAGGCATTTCAGTCAGTTGCTCAATGTACCTATAACCAGACCGTTCAGCTG
GATATTACGGCCTTTTTAAAGACCGTAAAGAAAAATAAGCACAAGTTTTATCCGGCCTTTATTCACATTC
TTGCCCGCCTGATGAATGCTCATCCGGAATTCCGTATGGCAATGAAAGACGGTGAGCTGGTGATATGGGA
TAGTGTTCACCCTTGTTACACCGTTTTCCATGAGCAAACTGAAACGTTTTCATCGCTCTGGAGTGAATAC
CACGACGATTTCCGGCAGTTTCTACACATATATTCGCAAGATGTGGCGTGTTACGGTGAAAACCTGGCCT
ATTTCCCTAAAGGGTTTATTGAGAATATGTTTTTCGTCTCAGCCAATCCCTGGGTGAGTTTCACCAGTTT
TGATTTAAACGTGGCCAATATGGACAACTTCTTCGCCCCCGTTTTCACCATGGGCAAATATTATACGCAA
GGCGACAAGGTGCTGATGCCGCTGGCGATTCAGGTTCATCATGCCGTTTGTGATGGCTTCCATGTCGGCA
GAATGCTTAATGAATTACAACAGTACTGCGATGAGTGGCAGGCGGGGCGTAATCTAGAGGATCCGGCTTA
CTAAAAGCCAGATAACAGTATGCGTATTTGCGCGCTGATTTTTGCGGTATAAGAATATATACTGATATGT
ATACCCGAAGTATGTCAAAAAGAGGTATGCTATGAAGCAGCGTATTACAGTGACAGTTGACAGCGACAGC
TATCAGTTGCTCAAGGCATATATGATGTCAATATCTCCGGTCTGGTAAGCACAACCATGCAGAATGAAGC
CCGTCGTCTGCGTGCCGAACGCTGGAAAGCGGAAAATCAGGAAGGGATGGCTGAGGTCGCCCGGTTTATT
GAAATGAACGGCTCTTTTGCTGACGAGAACAGGGGCTGGTGAAATGCAGTTTAAGGTTTACACCTATAAA
AGAGAGAGCCGTTATCGTCTGTTTGTGGATGTACAGAGTGATATTATTGACACGCCCGGGCGACGGATGG
TGATCCCCCTGGCCAGTGCACGTCTGCTGTCAGATAAAGTCCCCCGTGAACTTTACCCGGTGGTGCATAT
CGGGGATGAAAGCTGGCGCATGATGACCACCGATATGGCCAGTGTGCCGGTCTCCGTTATCGGGGAAGAA
GTGGCTGATCTCAGCCACCGCGAAAATGACATCAAAAACGCCATTAACCTGATGTTCTGGGGAATATAAA
TGTCAGGCTCCCTTATACACAGCCAGTCTGCAGGTCGACCATAGTGACTGGATATGTTGTGTTTTACAGT
ATTATGTAGTCTGTTTTTTATGCAAAATCTAATTTAATATATTGATATTTATATCATTTTACGTTTCTCG
TTCAGCTTTCTTGTACAAAGTGGTTCGATCAGGGTAATCTCGAGTCTAGAGGGCCCGTTTAAACCCGCTG
ATCAGCCTCGACTGTGCCTTCTAGTTGCCAGCCATCTGTTGTTTGCCCCTCCCCCGTGCCTTCCTTGACC
CTGGAAGGTGCCACTCCCACTGTCCTTTCCTAATAAAATGAGGAAATTGCATCGCATTGTCTGAGTAGGT
GTCATTCTATTCTGGGGGGTGGGGTGGGGCAGGACAGCAAGGGGGAGGATTGGGAAGACAATAGCAGGCA
TGCTGGGGATGCGGTGGGCTCTATGGCTTCTGAGGCGGAAAGAACCAGCTGGGGCTCTAGGGGGTATCCC
C
[124 nt withheld, positions 3852-3975]
C
[91 nt withheld, positions 3977-4067]
AGGGTGATGGTTCACGTACCTAGAAGTTCCTATTCCGAAGTTCCTATTCTCTAGAAAGTATAGGAACTTC
CTTGGCCAAAAAGCCTGAACTCACCGCGACGTCTGTCGAGAAGTTTCTGATCGAAAAGTTCGACAGCGTC
TCCGACCTGATGCAGCTCTCGGAGGGCGAAGAATCTCGTGCTTTCAGCTTCGATGTAGGAGGGCGTGGAT
ATGTCCTGCGGGTAAATAGCTGCGCCGATGGTTTCTACAAAGATCGTTATGTTTATCGGCACTTTGCATC
GGCCGCGCTCCCGATTCCGGAAGTGCTTGACATTGGGGAATTCAGCGAGAGCCTGACCTATTGCATCTCC
CGCCGTGCACAGGGTGTCACGTTGCAAGACCTGCCTGAAACCGAACTGCCCGCTGTTCTGCAGCCGGTCG
CGGAGGCCATGGATGCGATCGCTGCGGCCGATCTTAGCCAGACGAGCGGGTTCGGCCCATTCGGACCGCA
AGGAATCGGTCAATACACTACATGGCGTGATTTCATATGCGCGATTGCTGATCCCCATGTGTATCACTGG
CAAACTGTGATGGACGACACCGTCAGTGCGTCCGTCGCGCAGGCTCTCGATGAGCTGATGCTTTGGGCCG
AGGACTGCCCCGAAGTCCGGCACCTCGTGCACGCGGATTTCGGCTCCAACAATGTCCTGACGGACAATGG
CCGCATAACAGCGGTCATTGACTGGAGCGAGGCGATGTTCGGGGATTCCCAATACGAGGTCGCCAACATC
TTCTTCTGGAGGCCGTGGTTGGCTTGTATGGAGCAGCAGACGCGCTACTTCGAGCGGAGGCATCCGGAGC
TTGCAGGATCGCCGCGGCTCCGGGCGTATATGCTCCGCATTGGTCTTGACCAACTCTATCAGAGCTTGGT
TGACGGCAATTTCGATGATGCAGCTTGGGCGCAGGGTCGATGCGACGCAATCGTCCGATCCGGAGCCGGG
ACTGTCGGGCGTACACAAATCGCCCGCAGAAGCGCGGCCGTCTGGACCGATGGCTGTGTAGAAGTACTCG
CCGATAGTGGAAACCGACGCCCCAGCACTCGTCCGAGGGCAAAGGAATAGCACGTACTACGAGATTTCGA
TTCCACCGCCGCCTTCTATGAAAGGTTGGGCTTCGGAATCGTTTTCCGGGACGCCGGCTGGATGATCCTC
CAGCGCGGGGATCTCATGCTGGAGTTCTTCGCCCACCCCAACTTGTTTATTGCAGCTTATAATGGTTACA
AATAAAGCAATAGCATCACAAATTTCACAAATAAAGCATTTTTTTCACTGCATTCTAGTTGTGGTTTGTC
CAAACTCATCAATGTATCTTATCATGTCTGTATACCGTCGACCTCTAGCTAGAGCTTGGCGTAATCATGG
TCATAGCTGTTTCCTGTGTGAAATTGTTATCCGCTCACAATTCCACACAACATACGAGCCGGAAGCATAA
AGTGTAAAGCCTGGGGTGCCTAATGAGTGAGCTAACTCACATTAATTGCGTTGCGCTCACTGCCCGCTTT
CCAGTCGGGAAACCTGTCGTGCCAGCTGCATTAATGAATCGGCCAACGCGCGGGGAGAGGCGGTTTGCGT
ATTGGGCGCTCTTCCGCTTCCTCGCTCACTGACTCGCTGCGCTCGGTCGTTCGGCTGCGGCGAGCGGTAT
CAGCTCACTCAAAGGCGGTAATACGGTTATCCACAGAATCAGGGGATAACGCAGGAAAGAACATGTGAGC
AAAAGGCCAGCAAAAGGCCAGGAACCGTAAAAAGGCCGCGTTGCTGGCGTTTTTCCATAGGCTCCGCCCC
CCTGACGAGCATCACAAAAATCGACGCTCAAGTCAGAGGTGGCGAAACCCGACAGGACTATAAAGATACC
AGGCGTTTCCCCCTGGAAGCTCCCTCGTGCGCTCTCCTGTTCCGACCCTGCCGCTTACCGGATACCTGTC
CGCCTTTCTCCCTTCGGGAAGCGTGGCGCTTTCTCATAGCTCACGCTGTAGGTATCTCAGTTCGGTGTAG
GTCGTTCGCTCCAAGCTGGGCTGTGTGCACGAACCCCCCGTTCAGCCCGACCGCTGCGCCTTATCCGGTA
ACTATCGTCTTGAGTCCAACCCGGTAAGACACGACTTATCGCCACTGGCAGCAGCCACTGGTAACAGGAT
TAGCAGAGCGAGGTATGTAGGCGGTGCTACAGAGTTCTTGAAGTGGTGGCCTAACTACGGCTACACTAGA
AGAACAGTATTTGGTATCTGCGCTCTGCTGAAGCCAGTTACCTTCGGAAAAAGAGTTGGTAGCTCTTGAT
CCGGCAAACAAACCACCGCTGGTAGCGGTGGTTTTTTTGTTTGCAAGCAGCAGATTACGCGCAGAAAAAA
AGGATCTCAAGAAGATCCTTTGATCTTTTCTACGGGGTCTGACGCTCAGTGGAACGAAAACTCACGTTAA
GGGATTTTGGTCATGAGATTATCAAAAAGGATCTTCACCTAGATCCTTTTAAATTAAAAATGAAGTTTTA
AATCAATCTAAAGTATATATGAGTAAACTTGGTCTGACAGTTACCAATGCTTAATCAGTGAGGCACCTAT
CTCAGCGATCTGTCTATTTCGTTCATCCATAGTTGCCTGACTCCCCGTCGTGTAGATAACTACGATACGG
GAGGGCTTACCATCTGGCCCCAGTGCTGCAATGATACCGCGAGACCCACGCTCACCGGCTCCAGATTTAT
CAGCAATAAACCAGCCAGCCGGAAGGGCCGAGCGCAGAAGTGGTCCTGCAACTTTATCCGCCTCCATCCA
GTCTATTAATTGTTGCCGGGAAGCTAGAGTAAGTAGTTCGCCAGTTAATAGTTTGCGCAACGTTGTTGCC
ATTGCTACAGGCATCGTGGTGTCACGCTCGTCGTTTGGTATGGCTTCATTCAGCTCCGGTTCCCAACGAT
CAAGGCGAGTTACATGATCCCCCATGTTGTGCAAAAAAGCGGTTAGCTCCTTCGGTCCTCCGATCGTTGT
CAGAAGTAAGTTGGCCGCAGTGTTATCACTCATGGTTATGGCAGCACTGCATAATTCTCTTACTGTCATG
CCATCCGTAAGATGCTTTTCTGTGACTGGTGAGTACTCAACCAAGTCATTCTGAGAATAGTGTATGCGGC
GACCGAGTTGCTCTTGCCCGGCGTCAATACGGGATAATACCGCGCCACATAGCAGAACTTTAAAAGTGCT
CATCATTGGAAAACGTTCTTCGGGGCGAAAACTCTCAAGGATCTTACCGCTGTTGAGATCCAGTTCGATG
TAACCCACTCGTGCACCCAACTGATCTTCAGCATCTTTTACTTTCACCAGCGTTTCTGGGTGAGCAAAAA
CAGGAAGGCAAAATGCCGCAAAAAAGGGAATAAGGGCGACACGGAAATGTTGAATACTCATACTCTTCCT
TTTTCAATATTATTGAAGCATTTATCAGGGTTATTGTCTCATGAGCGGATACATATTTGAATGTATTTAG
AAAAATAAACAAATAGGGGTTCCGCGCACATTTCCCCGAAAAGTGCCACCTGACGTC
Features (pLannotate 1.2.2; 30 found; start..end, strand, type, name):
     28..80      -  misc_feature   bom (fragment): basis of mobility region from pBR322
    235..614     +  enhancer       CMV enhancer: human cytomegalovirus immediate early enhancer
    615..818     +  promoter       CMV promoter: human cytomegalovirus (CMV) immediate early promoter
    820..839     +  promoter       PLtetO-1 promoter (fragment): modified phage lambda PL promoter with tet operator sites (Lutz and Bujard, 1997)
    841..860     +  promoter       PLtetO-1 promoter (fragment): modified phage lambda PL promoter with tet operator sites (Lutz and Bujard, 1997)
    868..901     +  promoter       TRE3GV promoter (fragment): 3rd-generation Tet-responsive promoter that can be activated by binding of Tet-On® 3G, optimized for retroviral and lentiviral vectors
    981..1697    +  CDS            EGFP: EGFP is a basic (constitutively fluorescent) green fluorescent protein published in 1996, derived from Aequorea victoria. It is reported to be a rapidly-maturing weak dimer with moderate acid sensitivity.
   1709..1734    +  CDS            capTEV™ (fragment): composite tag for in vivo biotinylation, TEV protease cleavage, and 6xHis tagging
   1743..1787    +  CDS            S-Tag: affinity and epitope tag derived from pancreatic ribonuclease A
   1821..1945    +  protein_bind   attR1: mutant version of attR; recombination site for the Gateway® LR reaction LR Clonase™
   1970..2000    +  promoter       lac UV5 promoter: E. coli lac promoter with an "up" mutation
   2024..2053    +  promoter       cat promoter (fragment): promoter of the E. coli cat gene encoding chloramphenicol acetyltransferase
   2054..2734    +  CDS            CmR: chloramphenicol acetyltransferase confers resistance to chloramphenicol
   2891..3049    +  CDS            ccdA (fragment): CCDA_ECO57 - Also known as H, letA. Experimental evidence at protein level: Swiss-Prot protein existence level 1. Antitoxin component of a type II toxin-antitoxin (TA) system which inhibits the post-segregational killing (PSK) of plasmid-free cells, also referred to as a plasmid addiction system. Binds to and blocks the activity of CcdB; will also remove bound CcdB protein from the CcdB-GyrA complex by forming a CcdA-CcdB complex, a process termed rejuvenation. Functions as a transcriptional corepressor for the ccdAB operon, repression also requires CcdB (By similarity). From Escherichia coli
   3054..3359    +  CDS            ccdB: CcdB, a bacterial toxin that poisons DNA gyrase; ccdB; Plasmids containing the ccdB gene cannot be propagated in standard E. coli strains.
   3400..3524    -  protein_bind   attR2: mutant version of attR; recombination site for the Gateway® LR reaction LR Clonase™
   3582..3806    +  polyA_signal   bGH poly(A) signal: bovine growth hormone polyadenylation signal
   3810..3831    +  promoter       SV40 promoter (fragment): SV40 enhancer and early promoter
   3852..4085    +  rep_origin     f1 ori (fragment) (sequence partly withheld): f1 bacteriophage origin of replication; arrow indicates direction of (+) strand synthesis
   4090..4137    +  protein_bind   FRT: FLP-mediated recombination occurs in the 8-bp core sequence TCTAGAAA (Turan and Bode, 2011). FLP recombinase from the Saccharomyces cerevisiae 2μ plasmid
   4145..5167    +  CDS            HygR: aminoglycoside phosphotransferase from E. coli; aph(4)-Ia; confers resistance to hygromycin
   5177..5302    +  CDS            ble (fragment): BLE_KLEPN - Experimental evidence at protein level: Swiss-Prot protein existence level 1. Binding protein with a strong affinity to the bleomycin family of antibiotics. Binds to CL990; an antimitotic-antibiotic compound. From Klebsiella pneumoniae.
   5297..5418    +  polyA_signal   SV40 poly(A) signal: SV40 polyadenylation signal
   5491..5507    -  protein_bind   lac operator: The lac repressor binds to the lac operator to inhibit transcription in E. coli. This inhibition can be relieved by adding lactose or isopropyl-β-D-thiogalactopyranoside (IPTG). lac repressor encoded by lacI
   5515..5545    -  promoter       lac promoter: promoter for the E. coli lac operon
   5560..5581    -  protein_bind   CAP binding site: CAP binding activates transcription in the presence of cAMP. E. coli catabolite activator protein
   5594..5686    -  CDS            lacI (fragment): lac repressor; lacI; The lac repressor binds to the lac operator to inhibit transcription in E. coli. This inhibition can be relieved by adding lactose or isopropyl-β-D-thiogalactopyranoside (IPTG).
   5869..6457    -  rep_origin     ori: high-copy-number ColE1/pMB1/pBR322/pUC origin of replication
   6628..7488    -  CDS            AmpR: β-lactamase; bla; confers resistance to ampicillin, carbenicillin, and related antibiotics
   7489..7593    -  promoter       AmpR promoter: bla
