[The description below was written by a language model from this plasmid's Addgene catalogue record and pLannotate feature annotations shown in this document.]
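Description:
pgLAP1 is an empty Gateway destination vector for mammalian expression, built on the pcDNA5/FRT/TO backbone (7,624 bp in total). It is designed to place an N-terminal tandem tag, consisting of EGFP, a TEV protease cleavage site and the S peptide (S-Tag), in front of any open reading frame transferred in by an LR recombination reaction. Expression is driven by the CMV enhancer/promoter followed by tet operator sequences (annotated as short tetO-containing promoter fragments). This arrangement allows transcription to be repressed in cells expressing the Tet repressor and induced with tetracycline or doxycycline. A bGH polyadenylation signal terminates the transcript.

Downstream of the tag sits the Gateway cassette: attR1 and attR2 flank a chloramphenicol resistance gene and the ccdB gyrase toxin gene. Because ccdB kills standard E. coli strains, the empty vector must be propagated in a ccdB-tolerant strain, with chloramphenicol and ampicillin selection. Recombination with an entry clone replaces the cassette with the gene of interest and provides counter-selection against unrecombined vector. Bacterial maintenance relies on a high-copy ColE1/pUC-type origin and AmpR.

The backbone also carries an FRT site immediately upstream of a hygromycin resistance coding sequence with an SV40 poly(A) signal, and no full promoter is annotated ahead of that sequence. This layout is characteristic of FLP-mediated integration into a host cell line carrying a genomic FRT docking site, where correct insertion confers hygromycin resistance and yields single-copy stable lines. The tag combination suits both fluorescence localisation of the fusion protein and two-step affinity purification, with GFP capture, TEV release and then S-peptide capture. The record itself states only that the plasmid is an empty backbone.
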