Addgene plasmid #19702: pgLAP1
Purpose: (Empty Backbone)
Depositing lab: Peter Jackson. Depositing organization: Genentech, Inc.
Backbone
  Vector backbone: pCDNA5/FRT/TO
  Backbone manufacturer: Invitrogen
  Backbone size (bp): 7624
  Vector type: Mammalian Expression
  Selectable markers: Hygromycin
Growth in bacteria
  Bacterial resistance: Chloramphenicol and Ampicillin, 25 & 100 μg/mL
  Growth temperature: 37°C
  Growth strain: ccdB Survival
  Growth instructions: ccdB cells
  Copy number: High Copy
Gene/Insert
  Gene/Insert name: None
  Tag / fusion protein: EGFP (N terminal on backbone); TEV (N terminal on backbone); S peptide (N terminal on backbone)
  Cloning method: Gateway Cloning; 5′ cloning site Gateway (not destroyed); 3′ cloning site Gateway (not destroyed)
  Sequencing primers: 5′ ATC ACT CTC GGC ATG GAC GAG CTG TAC AAG; 3′ TGG CTG GCA ACT AGA AGG CAC AGT CGA GGC
Terms and licenses: Academic/Nonprofit Terms; Industry Terms: Not Available to Industry
How to cite: pgLAP1 was a gift from Peter Jackson (Addgene plasmid # 19702 ; http://n2t.net/addgene:19702 ; RRID:Addgene_19702)
