>Addgene plasmid #19702 | pgLAP1 | addgene partial sequence | sequence record 25370 | 19702 with EGFP-C
GGCGGGGGCGGGGAGAATCTTTATTTTCAGGGCGGCNNGNNNNGGAAAGAAACCGCTGCTGCTAAATTCG
AACGCCAGCACATGGACAGCGGAGGTGGAGGTATTAACTATAACGGTCATCAAACAAGTTTGTACAAAAA
AGCTGAACGAGAAACGTAAAATGATATAAATATCAATATATTAAATTAGATTTTGCATAAAAAACAGACT
ACATAATACTGTAAAACACAACATATCCAGTCACTATGGCGGCCGCATTAGGCACCCCAGGCTTTACACT
TTATGCTTCCGGCTCGTATAATGTGTGGATTTTGAGTTAGGATCCGTCGAGATTTTCAGGAGCTAAGGAA
GCTAAAATGGAGAAAAAAATCACTGGATATACCACCGTTGATATATCCCAATGGCATCGTAAAGAACATT
TTGAGGCATTTCAGTCAGTTGCTCAATGTACCTATAACCAGACCGTTCAGCTGGATATTACGGCCTTTTT
AAAGACCGTAAAGAAAAATAAGCACAAGTTTTATCCGGCCTTTATTCACATTCTTGCCCGCCTGATGAAT
GCTCATC
