>Addgene plasmid #19702 | pgLAP1 | addgene partial sequence | sequence record 64446 | EGFP-N 5'-CGTCGCCGTCCAGCTCGACCAG-3'
CGCCCTTGCTCACCATCTTAAGTTTAAACGCTAGAGTCCGGAGGCTGGATCGGTCCCGGTGTCTTCTATG
GAGGTCAAAACAGCGTGGATGGCGTCTCCAGGCGATCTGACGGTTCACTAAACGAGCTCGTCGACGATCT
CTATCACTGATAGGGAGATCTCTATCACTGATAGGGAGAGCTCTGCTTATATAGACCTCCCACCGTACAC
GCCTACCGCCCATTTGCGTCAATGGGGCGGAGTTGTTACGACATTTTGGAAAGTCCCGTTGATTTTGGTG
CCAAAACAAACTCCCATTGACGTCAATGGGGTGGAGACTTGGAAATCCCCGTGAGTCAAACCGCTATCCA
CGCCCATTGATGTACTGCCAAAACCGCATCACCATGGTAATAGCGATGACTAATACGTAGATGTACTGCC
AAGTAGGAAAGTCCCATAAGGTCATGTACTGGGCATAATGCCAGGCGGGCCATTTACCGTCATTGACGTC
AATAGGGGGCGTACTTGGCATATGATACACTTGATGTACTGCCAAGTGGGCAGTTTACCGTAAATACTCC
ACCCATTGACGTCAATGGAAAGTCCCTATTGGCGTTACTATGGGAACATACGTCATTATTGACGTCAATG
GGCGGGGGTCGTTGGGCGGTCAGCCAGGCGGGCCATTTACCGTAAGTTATGTAACGCGGAACTCCATATA
TGGGCTATGAACTAATGACCCCGTAATTGATTACTATTAATAACTAGTCAATAATCAATGTCAACGCGTA
TATCTGGCCCGTACATCGCGAAGCAGCGCAAAACGCCTAACCCTAAGCAGATTCTTCATGCAATTGTCGG
TCAAGCCTTGCCTTGTTGTAGCTTAAATTTTGCTCGCGCACTACTCAGCGACCTCCAACACACAA
