>Addgene plasmid #19702 | pgLAP1 | addgene partial sequence | sequence record 64447 | ccdb-fwd 5'-GCATGATGACCACCGATATG-3'
AGTGGCTGATCTCAGCCACCGCGAAAATGACATCAAAAACGCCATTAACCTGATGTTCTGGGGAATATAA
ATGTCAGGCTCCCTTATACACAGCCAGTCTGCAGGTCGACCATAGTGACTGGATATGTTGTGTTTTACAG
TATTATGTAGTCTGTTTTTTATGCAAAATCTAATTTAATATATTGATATTTATATCATTTTACGTTTCTC
GTTCAGCTTTCTTGTACAAAGTGGTTCGATCAGGGTAATCTCGAGTCTAGAGGGCCCGTTTAAACCCGCT
GATCAGCCTCGACTGTGCCTTCTAGTTGCCAGCCATCTGTTGTTTGCCCCTCCCCCGTGCCTTCCTTGAC
CCTGGAAGGTGCCACTCCCACTGTCCTTTCCTAATAAAATGAGGAAATTGCATCGCATTGTCTGAGTAGG
TGTCATTCTATTCTGGGGGGTGGGGTGGGGCAGGACAGCAAGGGGGAGGATTGGGAAGACAATAGCAGGC
ATGCTGGGGATGCGGTGGGCTCTATGGCTTCTGAGGCGGAAAGAACCAGCTGGGGCTCTAGGGGGTATCC
CC
[124 nt withheld, positions 563-686]
C
[91 nt withheld, positions 688-778]
AGGGTGATGGTTCACGTACCTAGAAGTTCCTATTCCGAAGTTCCTATTCTCTAGAAAGTATAGGAACT
