>Addgene plasmid #19702 | pgLAP1 | addgene partial sequence | sequence record 64448 | CAT-R 5'-GCAACTGACTGAAATGCCTC-3'
TATCAACGGTGGTATATCCAGTGATTTTTTTCTCCATTTTAGCTTCCTTAGCTCCTGAAAATCTCGACGG
ATCCTAACTCAAAATCCACACATTATACGAGCCGGAAGCATAAAGTGTAAAGCCTGGGGTGCCTAATGCG
GCCGCCATAGTGACTGGATATGTTGTGTTTTACAGTATTATGTAGTCTGTTTTTTATGCAAAATCTAATT
TAATATATTGATATTTATATCATTTTACGTTTCTCGTTCAGCTTTTTTGTACAAACTTGTTTGATGACCG
TTATAGTTAATACCTCCACCTCCGCTGTCCATGTGCTGGCGTTCGAATTTAGCAGCAGCGGTTTCTTTCC
CGCCCCCGCCGCCCTGAAAATAAAGATTCTCCCCGCCCCCGCCCTTGTACAGCTCGTCCATGCCGAGAGT
GATCCCGGCGGCGGTCACGAACTCCAGCAGGACCATGTGATCGCGCTTCTCGTTGGGGTCTTTGCTCAGG
GCGGACTGGGTGCTCAGGTAGTGGTTGTCGGGCAGCAGCACGGGGCCGTCGCCGATGGGGGTGTTCTGCT
GGTAGTGGTCGGCGAGCTGCACGCTGCCGTCCTCGATGTTGTGGCGGATCTTGAAGTTCACCTTGATGCC
GTTCTTCTGCTTGTCGGCCATGATATAGACGTTGTGGCTGTTGTAGTTGTACTCCAGCTTGTGCCCCAGG
ATGTTGCCGTCCTCCTTGAAGTCGATGCCCTTCAGCTCGATGCGGTTCACCAGGGTGTCGCCCTCGAACT
TCACCTCGGCGCGGGTCTTGTAGTTGCCGTCGTCCTTGAAGAAGATGGTGCGCTCCTGGACGTAGCCTTC
GGGCATGGCGGACTTGAAGAAGTCGTGCTGCTTCATGT
